Addgene plasmid #111438: pV1329
Purpose: Solo vector pV1326 +sgCgADE2
Depositing lab: Gerald Fink. Depositing organization: Whitehead Institute for Biomedical Research. Publication: New CRISPR Mutagenesis Strategies Reveal Variation in Repair Mechanisms among Fungi. Vyas VK, Bushkin GG, Bernstein DA, Getz MA, Sewastianik M, Barrasa MI, Bartel DP, Fink GR. mSphere. 2018 Apr 25;3(2). pii: 3/2/e00154-18. doi: 10.1128/mSphere.00154-18. Print 2018 Apr 25. PubMed 29695624.
Backbone
  Vector backbone: pRS416
  Backbone manufacturer: RS Sikorski
  Vector type: Yeast Expression, CRISPR
  Selectable markers: URA3 ; clonNAT
Growth in bacteria
  Bacterial resistance: Ampicillin, 100 μg/mL
  Growth temperature: 37°C
  Growth strain: DH5alpha
  Copy number: High Copy
Gene/Insert
  Gene/Insert name: CaCas9/sgCgADE2
  gRNA/shRNA sequence: sgCgADE2
  Species: Synthetic
  Cloning method: Restriction Enzyme; 5′ cloning site Unknown (unknown if destroyed); 3′ cloning site Unknown (unknown if destroyed)
Terms and licenses: Academic/Nonprofit Terms; Industry Terms: Not Available to Industry
How to cite: pV1329 was a gift from Gerald Fink (Addgene plasmid # 111438 ; http://n2t.net/addgene:111438 ; RRID:Addgene_111438)
