[The description below was written by a language model from this plasmid's Addgene catalogue record and pLannotate feature annotations shown in this document.]
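Description:
pV1329 is a yeast CRISPR "Solo" vector built on the pRS416 shuttle backbone. It is derived from pV1326 by adding a guide RNA directed at ADE2 (sgCgADE2); the "Cg" prefix suggests a Candida glabrata target, although the record does not state the target organism. In E. coli the roughly 14.5 kb plasmid is maintained by a high-copy ColE1/pUC-type origin and selected through the β-lactamase (AmpR) gene. An f1 origin and remnants of the lacZα/lac promoter region, flanked by T7 and T3 promoters, remain from the parental cloning vector. In yeast, a CEN6/ARS element supports low-copy episomal replication. There are two selectable markers: the S. cerevisiae URA3 gene with its own promoter, which can be counterselected with 5-FOA, and a streptothricin acetyltransferase gene flanked by the Ashbya gossypii TEF promoter and terminator, which confers nourseothricin (clonNAT) resistance.

The payload places both CRISPR components on one plasmid. A Streptococcus pyogenes Cas9 coding sequence, listed in the catalogue as CaCas9, is followed by a 3xFLAG tag and a CYC1 terminator fragment. The Cas9 promoter is not annotated; the upstream region includes a fragment matching Candida albicans EAF6, which probably reflects flanking genomic sequence carried in with the promoter. The guide is expressed from the S. cerevisiae SNR52 promoter, with a short gap for the targeting sequence ahead of the S. pyogenes gRNA scaffold. Downstream annotations matching S. cerevisiae BNA5 and APS3 appear to be incidental genomic sequence whose role is not stated. The construct is intended for single-plasmid Cas9 mutagenesis of ADE2, consistent with the associated study comparing repair outcomes among fungi.
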