Features (pLannotate 1.2.2; 28 found; start..end, strand, type, name):
      4..38      +  CDS            rop (fragment): Rop protein, which maintains plasmids at low copy number; rop
    143..192     +  misc_feature   bom (fragment): basis of mobility region from pBR322
    200..415     +  promoter       URA3 promoter: S. cerevisiae URA3
    416..1219    +  CDS            URA3: orotidine-5'-phosphate decarboxylase, required for uracil biosynthesis; S. cerevisiae URA3; yeast auxotrophic marker, counterselectable with 5-fluoroorotic acid (5-FOA)
   1298..1349    +  misc_feature   bom (fragment): basis of mobility region from pBR322
   1377..1805    -  rep_origin     f1 ori (sequence partly withheld): f1 bacteriophage origin of replication; arrow indicates direction of (+) strand synthesis
   1809..1964    -  CDS            lacZα (fragment): LacZα fragment of β-galactosidase; lacZ fragment
   1972..1990    +  promoter       T7 promoter: promoter for bacteriophage T7 RNA polymerase
   2006..2599    -  CDS            EAF6 (fragment): EAF6_CANAL - Protein inferred from homology: Swiss-Prot protein existence level 3. Component of the NuA4 histone acetyltransferase complex which is involved in transcriptional activation of selected genes principally by acetylation of nucleosomal histone H4 and H2A. The NuA4 complex is also involved in DNA repair (By similarity). From Candida albicans (strain SC5314 / ATCC MYA-2876) (Yeast).
   3564..7667    +  CDS            cas9: CAS9_STRP1 - Also known as csn1 From Streptococcus pyogenes serotype M1.
   7749..7814    +  CDS            3xFLAG: three tandem FLAG® epitope tags, followed by an enterokinase cleavage site
   7879..8044    +  terminator     CYC1 terminator (fragment): S. cerevisiae CYC1; transcription terminator for CYC1
   8071..8268    -  terminator     TEF terminator: Ashbya gossypii TEF terminator
   8286..8855    -  CDS            sta: STA_STRLA - Experimental evidence at protein level: Swiss-Prot protein existence level 1. Involved in resistance to streptothricin, a broad-spectrum antibiotic produced by streptomycetes. Detoxifies streptothricin via acetylation of the beta amino group of the first beta-lysyl moiety of streptothricin. From Streptomyces lavendulae.
   8869..9212    -  promoter       TEF promoter: Ashbya gossypii TEF promoter
   9260..9528    +  promoter       SNR52 promoter: promoter for the S. cerevisiae small nucleolar RNA gene SNR52
   9550..9625    +  misc_RNA       gRNA scaffold: guide RNA scaffold for the Streptococcus pyogenes CRISPR/Cas9 system
   9953..11314   -  CDS            BNA5: KYNU_YEAST - Experimental evidence at protein level: Swiss-Prot protein existence level 1. Catalyzes the cleavage of L-kynurenine (L-Kyn) and L-3- hydroxykynurenine (L-3OHKyn) into anthranilic acid (AA) and 3- hydroxyanthranilic acid (3-OHAA), respectively. From Saccharomyces cerevisiae (strain ATCC 204508 / S288c) (Baker's yeast).
  11601..11714   +  CDS            APS3 (fragment): AP3S_YEAST - Also known as YKS7. Experimental evidence at protein level: Swiss-Prot protein existence level 1. Part of the AP-3 complex, an adaptor-related complex which is not clathrin-associated. The complex is associated with the Golgi region as well as more peripheral structures. It facilitates the budding of vesicles from the Golgi membrane and may be directly involved in trafficking to the vacuole. Required for the transport via the ALP pathway, which directs the transport of the cargo proteins PHO8 and VAM3 to the vacuole. From Saccharomyces cerevisiae (strain ATCC 204508 / S288c) (Bake
  11745..11763   -  promoter       T3 promoter: promoter for bacteriophage T3 RNA polymerase
  11806..11828   -  protein_bind   lac operator (fragment): The lac repressor binds to the lac operator to inhibit transcription in E. coli. This inhibition can be relieved by adding lactose or isopropyl-β-D-thiogalactopyranoside (IPTG). lac repressor encoded by lacI
  11832..11862   -  promoter       lac promoter: promoter for the E. coli lac operon
  11877..11898   -  protein_bind   CAP binding site: CAP binding activates transcription in the presence of cAMP. E. coli catabolite activator protein
  11911..12003   -  CDS            lacI (fragment): lac repressor; lacI; The lac repressor binds to the lac operator to inhibit transcription in E. coli. This inhibition can be relieved by adding lactose or isopropyl-β-D-thiogalactopyranoside (IPTG).
  12186..12774   -  rep_origin     ori: high-copy-number ColE1/pMB1/pBR322/pUC origin of replication
  12945..13805   -  CDS            AmpR: β-lactamase; bla; confers resistance to ampicillin, carbenicillin, and related antibiotics
  13806..13910   -  promoter       AmpR promoter: bla
  13947..14450   +  misc_feature   CEN/ARS: S. cerevisiae CEN6 centromere fused to an autonomously replicating sequence
>Addgene plasmid #111438 | pV1329 | addgene full sequence | sequence record 213425 | Addgene NGS Result
AATTCGCGCGTTTCGGTGATGACGGTGAAAACCTCTGACACATGCAGCTCCCGGAGATCTCGGTCACAGC
TTGTCTGTAAGCGGATGCCGGGAGCAGACAAGCCCGTCAGGGCGCGTCAGCGGGTGTTGGCGGGTGTCGG
GGCTGGCTTAACTATGCGGCATCAGAGCAGATTGTACCGAGAGTGCACCATACCACCTTTTCAATTCATC
ATTTTTTTTTTATTCTTTTTTTTGATTTCGGTTTCCTTGAAATTTTTTTGATTCGGTAATCTCCGAACAG
AAGGAAGAACGAAGGAAGGAGCACAGACTTAGATTGGTATATATACGCATATGTAGTGTTGAAGAAACAT
GAAATTGCCCAGTATTCTTAACCCAACTGCACAGAACAAAAACCTGCAGGAAACGAAGATAAATCATGTC
GAAAGCTACATATAAGGAACGTGCTGCTACTCATCCTAGTCCTGTTGCTGCCAAGCTATTTAATATCATG
CACGAAAAGCAAACAAACTTGTGTGCTTCATTGGATGTTCGTACCACCAAGGAATTACTGGAGTTAGTTG
AAGCATTAGGTCCCAAAATTTGTTTACTAAAAACACATGTGGATATCTTGACTGATTTTTCCATGGAGGG
CACAGTTAAGCCGCTAAAGGCATTATCCGCCAAGTACAATTTTTTACTCTTCGAAGACAGAAAATTTGCT
GACATTGGTAATACAGTCAAATTGCAGTACTCTGCGGGTGTATACAGAATAGCAGAATGGGCAGACATTA
CGAATGCACACGGTGTGGTGGGCCCAGGTATTGTTAGCGGTTTGAAGCAGGCGGCAGAAGAAGTAACAAA
GGAACCTAGAGGCCTTTTGATGTTAGCAGAATTGTCATGCAAGGGCTCCCTATCTACTGGAGAATATACT
AAGGGTACTGTTGACATTGCGAAGAGCGACAAAGATTTTGTTATCGGCTTTATTGCTCAAAGAGACATGG
GTGGAAGAGATGAAGGTTACGATTGGTTGATTATGACACCCGGTGTGGGTTTAGATGACAAGGGTGATGC
ATTGGGTCAACAGTATAGAACCGTGGATGATGTGGTCTCTACAGGATCTGACATTATTATTGTTGGAAGA
GGACTATTTGCAAAGGGAAGGGATGCTAAGGTAGAGGGTGAACGTTACAGAAAAGCAGGCTGGGAAGCAT
ATTTGAGAAGATGCGGCCAGCAAAACTAAAAAACTGTATTATAAGTAAATGCATGTATACTAAACTCACA
AATTAGAGCTTCAATTTAATTATATCAGTTATTACCCTATGCGGTGTGAAATACCGCACAGATGCGTAAG
GAGAAAATACCGCATCAGGAAATTGTAAGCGTTAATATTTTGTTAAAATTCGCGTTAAATTTTTGTTAAA
TCAGCTCATTTTTTAACCAATAGGCCGAAATCGGCAAAATCCCTTATAAATCAAAAGAATAGACCGAGAT
AGGGT
[37 nt withheld, positions 1476-1512]
AAAGAACGTGGACTCCAACGTCAAAGG
[49 nt withheld, positions 1540-1588]
T
[91 nt withheld, positions 1590-1680]
G
[124 nt withheld, positions 1682-1805]
CCATTCGCCATTCAGGCTGCGCAACTGTTGGGAAGGGCGATCGGTGCGGGCCTCTTCGCTATTACGCCAG
CTGGCGAAAGGGGGATGTGCTGCAAGGCGATTAAGTTGGGTAACGCCAGGGTTTTCCCAGTCACGACGTT
GTAAAACGACGGCCAGTGAGCGCGCGTAATACGACTCACTATAGGGCGAATTGGGTACCTGCCACTACTA
CCACTGGGAGTTTCGTTCTTCTCGATACTATTAGCTTTACTTCCTGCACTAGCAGTGGTTGGATCAACAG
AATCTTCATAATCATCAAAATCGTCTTTTGAAGACCCCCCGTTTGATGTATGGCCCTGTCTTTTCATCAA
ACTTTTTATATAGTTGACTGAACTGAGGCTAAATATGTGATCATCTTCACTATAGACAATCTTTCTCTTA
TTTGCACCACCGCCACCACCAGTCTTTGAGAAATTCTCAAAACCTTTTACGATATTACCAAGCGGGCTCT
CTTCGAAATAATCTATCTCTTTTTGATATATCGAATCCTCTAGCGTGGTTAGCTTTCTAGTTAGTTCTTG
CTTCTTAAGAATTTGCTGGATTAGTTTATTTTTCAATTCAACGTATTTCTCAGAGTCATCTTTAGATTTT
GATGAAGATGTGCGTTCATTCGCTATATCCTTCTTGGTCGTGTCTTTTCGATCCTCCTTGGCTGGCACTG
AACTCGTCTTTTTTGGCGTTGCTGTTCCAGACAGACTTATCTCATTAGATTTGGAACTTGTGGGTTTAAC
ATCATTTGCATCTTTAGTAGACATGATTGTGTAATACCGTGATTGTTTGTTTTGAAAGGTCTGTCATATT
TCTATCAATTTCAAAACAAAATGTTCATCAGAAAAAAGCCAAAAATGTCTCTTCTAGCTTCTTAGTGGTG
TCGCAAAATACACAATGTCGCTCAACAATCCACATTCCCGGCGCATAGCTCAAATCACATGACTACAGCT
AACAATTACACAAAAAAATTCTCTTTTCGATGTAGCAACTATCTTCAACTAAAACATTTTCTCCTTCGGC
CCATGATTGTCCTCCGGGTCGACAGCAAGCCGTTACAATTGAGATGGAAAGCGACCTACCTTCACTCGAT
AAGGTGCTTAATTGTACTTCATATAAATCTGGCCCGGATCTAAACAAATGAGTTCCATTAAGCCGTGGGT
TCTCAATTAGGGTTTTTGTTTTTGATTTAGAAAAAAGAGATCAAGATTTGTTTACAGGTGATGCCTTTTT
TTAGAACTTATGCGTTGCAAAAGTTGACTAACGATTTCTATAAGGTGATCCACACTAATTATACAAACGT
ACAAACAGACATACTTTTCCTGCGTTCACCTGATGTTGGCCAGATTTCTCTCTTCATTGCATAGAACATA
ACCACACTAGGGCAACAGAAAAAAAAAAAAAAAGTGCATCGGGAAGTTGTGTTCCATTCATTATATGTCT
ACTACTGCATATGAGTAGCCCACCCACCACCACCATAGTAAGTTTTTGTGTATGCGCGCCGTCAGGTTAT
TTCATTTCTGAATTTTTCAACCACCTTACTCCCTTTATTGTTGATTGACAATTTTGCTCACAGTAAGATC
TTTTAGACTCCAATTAATATAAAATAAGTCTGATTTTCCAATTCCTGTTTTTTCTTTTTTTTTCTGTTTC
TATTTCTTTCCTTTTCTCCCTTTTTTTTAATTCTTCATTCAATCATCAATTGATAATTCAGGAATATTAC
AACCCGGGATGGATAAAAAGTATAGTATTGGTTTAGATATTGGTACTAACTCTGTGGGTTGGGCAGTTAT
CACTGACGAATATAAAGTTCCATCAAAGAAATTTAAGGTGTTAGGTAACACTGACAGACACTCAATAAAA
AAGAATCTTATCGGTGCTCTTTTGTTCGACTCCGGTGAAACTGCCGAGGCTACACGTTTAAAAAGAACAG
CAAGAAGAAGATATACCCGTAGAAAAAATAGAATATGTTATTTACAAGAAATCTTTTCTAATGAAATGGC
TAAAGTTGATGATTCCTTTTTCCATAGATTGGAAGAGTCATTTTTGGTTGAAGAAGACAAAAAGCATGAG
AGACATCCAATCTTTGGGAATATAGTTGATGAAGTGGCTTACCATGAAAAATATCCTACCATTTATCATT
TAAGAAAGAAATTGGTAGATTCAACTGATAAAGCTGACCTTAGATTAATCTATTTAGCACTTGCCCATAT
GATTAAATTTAGAGGTCATTTTTTGATTGAAGGTGATTTGAACCCAGATAATTCTGACGTGGATAAATTA
TTTATTCAATTAGTCCAAACCTACAACCAATTATTTGAGGAAAATCCAATTAATGCTAGTGGTGTCGATG
CCAAAGCTATATTATCAGCCAGATTATCAAAATCTAGACGTTTGGAAAATTTGATTGCCCAATTGCCAGG
AGAAAAAAAGAATGGATTATTTGGAAACTTGATCGCATTATCATTGGGTTTGACACCAAATTTTAAATCT
AATTTTGATTTAGCTGAAGATGCTAAATTACAATTATCAAAAGACACCTATGACGACGATTTGGACAATT
TACTTGCTCAAATTGGTGATCAATATGCAGATTTGTTCTTAGCTGCTAAAAACTTATCTGATGCTATTTT
GTTGTCTGATATTTTGAGAGTGAACACAGAAATAACCAAAGCTCCATTATCAGCATCTATGATCAAACGT
TATGATGAACACCATCAGGATTTGACTTTATTGAAAGCTTTGGTGAGACAACAATTGCCAGAGAAGTATA
AAGAAATCTTTTTCGATCAATCTAAAAACGGGTATGCAGGTTATATTGATGGGGGTGCCTCCCAAGAGGA
ATTTTACAAATTTATAAAACCTATTTTAGAAAAGATGGATGGGACTGAGGAACTTTTGGTCAAATTGAAC
AGAGAAGATTTGTTACGTAAACAGAGAACTTTTGATAATGGTAGTATACCTCACCAAATTCATTTGGGTG
AGTTGCATGCAATTTTAAGAAGACAAGAAGATTTTTATCCATTTTTAAAAGATAATAGAGAAAAAATCGA
GAAAATTTTAACCTTTAGAATTCCATACTATGTTGGGCCTTTGGCTAGAGGTAATTCAAGATTTGCCTGG
ATGACACGTAAATCAGAAGAAACTATTACCCCTTGGAATTTTGAAGAGGTTGTTGATAAAGGAGCATCAG
CACAGAGTTTTATTGAAAGAATGACCAATTTCGATAAAAACTTACCAAATGAAAAAGTTTTACCAAAACA
TTCCTTGTTATACGAATATTTTACTGTTTACAATGAACTTACAAAGGTTAAATATGTTACTGAAGGTATG
CGTAAGCCAGCCTTTTTATCTGGAGAACAGAAAAAGGCAATAGTTGATTTATTGTTTAAAACAAATAGAA
AAGTTACTGTTAAACAATTAAAAGAAGATTACTTTAAGAAAATTGAATGTTTTGATTCAGTTGAAATCAG
TGGTGTTGAAGACAGATTTAATGCTAGTTTAGGAACTTACCATGATTTACTTAAAATTATCAAAGATAAA
GATTTCTTGGATAACGAAGAAAATGAAGACATTTTAGAAGACATTGTTTTAACCTTAACTTTATTCGAAG
ATAGAGAGATGATTGAAGAACGTTTGAAGACTTATGCACATTTGTTTGACGATAAAGTGATGAAACAGTT
GAAAAGAAGACGTTATACTGGATGGGGTAGATTGTCTCGTAAATTGATCAATGGAATTAGAGATAAACAA
AGTGGTAAAACTATCTTGGACTTTTTGAAATCTGACGGATTTGCTAATAGAAATTTCATGCAATTGATCC
ACGACGATAGTTTGACATTTAAAGAAGACATCCAAAAGGCCCAAGTGAGTGGGCAAGGTGATTCATTACA
TGAACATATTGCAAATTTAGCCGGATCTCCTGCTATTAAGAAAGGGATATTACAAACTGTTAAAGTTGTG
GATGAATTAGTGAAAGTAATGGGAAGACATAAACCTGAAAACATTGTCATTGAGATGGCAAGAGAAAATC
AAACTACACAAAAAGGACAGAAAAATAGTAGAGAACGTATGAAAAGAATAGAAGAGGGTATTAAAGAATT
GGGTAGTCAAATATTGAAAGAACACCCAGTGGAAAATACCCAGTTGCAAAATGAAAAATTATATCTTTAC
TACCTTCAAAATGGACGTGATATGTATGTTGATCAGGAATTAGATATAAATAGACTTTCAGATTATGATG
TAGATCATATAGTTCCACAATCTTTCTTGAAAGATGATTCCATAGACAATAAAGTATTAACTAGAAGTGA
TAAAAATAGAGGTAAAAGTGATAATGTCCCAAGTGAGGAAGTCGTCAAAAAGATGAAAAATTACTGGCGT
CAACTTTTGAATGCTAAATTAATTACTCAAAGAAAATTTGATAATTTGACTAAAGCAGAAAGAGGTGGGC
TTTCTGAATTAGATAAAGCCGGGTTCATTAAAAGACAATTGGTCGAAACTAGACAAATTACTAAACATGT
TGCCCAAATTTTAGATTCCCGTATGAACACTAAGTATGACGAAAATGATAAGTTAATACGTGAGGTTAAA
GTCATTACTTTAAAATCAAAACTTGTCTCTGATTTCAGAAAGGATTTCCAATTCTATAAAGTTAGAGAAA
TTAATAATTATCATCATGCTCATGATGCATATTTGAATGCTGTAGTTGGAACTGCTTTAATCAAGAAATA
CCCTAAATTAGAATCTGAATTTGTATATGGTGATTACAAAGTCTATGATGTTAGAAAGATGATTGCTAAA
TCAGAACAAGAAATTGGTAAAGCTACAGCTAAATACTTCTTTTACTCTAACATTATGAATTTCTTTAAAA
CAGAAATTACTTTGGCAAACGGTGAAATTAGAAAAAGACCTCTTATTGAAACAAATGGTGAGACTGGAGA
GATAGTTTGGGACAAAGGGCGTGATTTCGCTACTGTTAGAAAAGTTTTATCAATGCCACAAGTTAACATT
GTAAAGAAAACAGAGGTTCAAACTGGTGGTTTCTCAAAAGAAAGTATTTTGCCTAAAAGAAATAGTGATA
AATTGATTGCCAGAAAAAAGGATTGGGATCCAAAGAAATATGGTGGTTTCGACTCACCAACCGTAGCCTA
TTCTGTTTTGGTTGTGGCAAAGGTTGAAAAGGGTAAAAGTAAAAAGCTTAAATCAGTAAAAGAACTTTTG
GGTATTACAATAATGGAAAGAAGTTCCTTTGAAAAGAACCCTATTGATTTTTTGGAAGCTAAAGGTTATA
AGGAAGTAAAGAAGGACTTAATAATCAAATTGCCTAAATATTCTTTATTTGAATTAGAAAATGGGAGAAA
AAGAATGTTGGCTTCTGCTGGAGAATTGCAAAAGGGTAATGAATTAGCATTGCCTTCCAAATATGTTAAC
TTCTTGTATTTAGCTTCACACTATGAAAAGTTGAAAGGGTCACCAGAAGATAACGAGCAAAAACAATTAT
TTGTTGAACAACACAAACACTACTTAGATGAGATTATAGAACAAATTAGTGAATTCAGTAAAAGAGTGAT
ATTAGCTGATGCAAATTTAGATAAAGTTTTGTCAGCCTATAACAAACATAGAGATAAGCCAATTAGAGAA
CAAGCAGAAAACATTATTCACTTATTTACCCTTACCAATTTAGGAGCACCTGCTGCTTTCAAGTATTTTG
ATACAACAATTGATCGTAAAAGATATACCTCAACAAAAGAAGTCTTAGACGCCACCTTAATTCATCAATC
AATCACTGGATTGTATGAGACAAGAATTGATTTGTCTCAATTGGGTGGTGATGAAGGGGCTGATCCTAAG
AAGAAAAGAAAAGTTGATCCAAAGAAAAAGCGTAAGGTGGATCCTAAGAAAAAGAGAAAGGTTGACTACA
AAGACCATGACGGTGATTATAAAGATCATGACATCGACTACAAGGATGACGATGACAAGTGATAATGACT
GCAGAGATCCATCGACCTGCCGCCAAGCTAATTCCGGGCGAATTTCTGTCGAGTCATGTAATTAGTTATG
TCACGCTTACATTCACGCCCTCCCCCCACATCCGCTCTAACCGAAAAGGAAGGAGTTAGACAACCTGAAG
TCTAGGTCCCTATTTATTTTTTTATAGTTATGTTAGTATTAAGAACGTTATTTATATTTCAAATTTTTCT
TTTTTTTCTTGGCGGCGTTAGTATCAAATCGACAGCAGTATAGCGACCAGCATTCACATACGATTGACGC
ATGATATTACTTTCTGCGCACTTAACTTCGCATCTGGGCAGATGATGTCGAGGCGAAAAAAAATATAAAT
CACGCTAACATTTGATTAAAATAGAACAACTACAATATAAAAAAACTATACAAATGACAAGTTCTTGAAA
ACAAGAATCTTTTTATTGTCAGTACTGACTCGAGTTATTATGGACATGGCATAGACATATACAAAGCTTG
TTCACCATCGGAAGCAGTACCATCGTATAAAGCAGTATCCAAACCACACAAAGTGAAACCCATTCTTCTA
TAAGCATGAATAGCTGGAGCATTAACATTGGTAACTTCCAACCACAAATGACCAGCACCTCTTTCTCTGG
CGAATTCAGTAGCCAAACCCATCAAAGCTCTACCAACACCATGACCTCTATGTTCTGGAGCAACTTCAAT
ATCTTCAACAGTCAATCTTCTGTTCCAACCAGAATAAGAAACAACAACGAAACCAGCCAAATCACCATCA
TCACCATAAGCAACGAAAGTTCTAGAATCTGGATCACCATCTTCACCAGCATCGGATTCATCATCGGATT
CATCATCTGGGAAAACCTTAGTCAATGGTGGATCAACTGGAACTTCTCTCAAAGTGAAACCATCACCAGT
AGCAGTAACTCTAAAAACAGTATCGGTAGTGAAAGAACCATCCAAAGCTTCAATAGCTTCAGCATCACCT
GGAACAGAAGTTCTGTATCTATAAGCAGTATCATCCAAAGTAGTAGACATAATTGTAGGATCCGGTTGTT
TATGTTCGGATGTGATGTGAGAACTGTATCCTAGCAAGATTTTAAAAGGAAGTATATGAAAGAAGAACCT
CAGTGGCAAATCCTAACCTTTTATATTTCTCTACAGGGGCGCGGCGTGGGGACAATTCAACGCGTCTGTG
AGGGGAGCGTTTCCCTGCTCGCAGGTCTGCAGCGAGGAGCCGTAATTTTTGCTTCGCGCCGTGCGGCCAT
CAAAATGTATGGATGCAAATGATTATACATGGGGATGTATGGGCTAAATGTACGGGCGACAGTCACATCA
TGCCCCTGAGCTGCGCACGTCAAGACTGTCAAGGAGGGTATTCTGGGCCTCCATGTCGCTGGCCGGGTGA
CCCGGCGGGGACGAGGCAAGCTTGATGCGGCCGCTCTTTGAAAAGATAATGTATGATTTTGCTTTCACTC
ATATTTATACAGAAACTTGATGTTTTCTTTCGAGTATATACAAGGTGATTACATGTACGTTTGAAGTACA
ACTCTAGATTTTGTAGTGCCCTCTTGGGCTAGCGGTAAAGGTGCGCATTTTTTCACACCCTACAATGTTC
TGTTCAAAAGATTTTGGTCAAACGCTGTAGAAGTGAAAGTTGGTGCGCATGTTTCGGCGTTCGAAACTTC
TCCGCAGTGAAAGATAAATGATCGGTTGGGCCGTATGATTGTCGGTTTTAGAGCTAGAAATAGCAAGTTA
AAATAAGGCTAGTCCGTTATCAACTTGAAAAAGTGGCACCGAGTCGGTGCTTTTTTTCTCGAGTTTTTTT
ATCGAGTGTTTAAGGATAATGATAACTGAAGAGAAGAATTAGTTTTGCCGCCACCGCGGGTTTGCCTCTG
ATTAAATAAAAAAAAGCTGGTGCTTTTTTTTCTTTTATAGGAACATCTTGAATATATGAACTAATTAAAT
GATAATTTTTTACCCATCTTTACTCTTAATCACTGAGCTGCAGTCAAAGAAAAAGGGATACAGCACCTGG
TGAAGAGATGAACGGAGACTAACTTAGACGCGTTGATTCTTTTCAATTGCACATTTTATTAATCGATGCT
AACGTCTATTTACATATATTCTTTAGAGATATTATCTAGGGCTTCAAATAATCTCTGGACAGCAATAAAA
GTCTCTTCAAAAGTATTGTATAACGGCAATGGGGCTAATCTGATTACATCTGGTCTTCTTTCGTCACAGA
TTATAGCATGATCATGCAAGTACGCATTAACTCGTTCCATGACGTTCTTGCCCTTTTCATCGAAATGCGG
TTGAAACATAATGGACAATTGACATCCTCTTTCAGCTGGATTCAAAGGAGTTAAAATTTTAAACCCAAAT
TTGGAGTTTGATGTACTGGATTGTGGTATGTAATACTTGGAATTCGTCAATAGATCCTGTAAAAATTGAG
TCAAAGCAACACTTTTTTCACGAAGTTTAGATACTCCACCCACTTTAGCATACACTTCCAATGACGACTT
CACAGCAACAACATCAAGAACAGAAGGATTTGACTGTCTGTAAGAAAGAGCCGAGTTTATTGGATCAAAC
TCTTCTAACATTTTGAATCGTTCTTGGGAGTTATTGCCCCACCAACCAGCTAGTCTAGGAACGAAACTGC
TCTTCTTGTTCTCTATAGTGTATTTTTCATGCACAAAAATTCCACCTATGGCTCCAGGTCCCGAGTTTAA
ATATTTGTAGGAACACCAAGCAGCAAAATCTACTCCCCAATCATGTAAATTTAATGGAACATTCCCAACT
GCATGGGCAAGATCCCACCCAACTTTAATTTGTTGGCTCTTTTCCTTAGCGTATTTAGTTATTTCCTCTA
TCTTGAAAAATTGACCAGTGTAGTATTGGATACCAGGAAAACACACTAGAGCCAATTCATCCAGGTTCTC
ATCTATAGCCTTGATTATTCTTTCTGTTTTAATATAAGTTTCACCAGGTTGAACTTCCAATTGAATCAAA
TGTTTCTCGTCGTATCCGAACAATTTAACAATGTTCAAAAATGCATAGTAGTCAGAAGGAAATGCTTGTT
TTTCAAATAAAATTTTGGTTCTTTTCCCCTCAGGTTTGTAAAAATGGATCAACAATGCATTCAAGTTTGC
TGTTAAAGAACCCATAACTGCAACTTCGTTTTCCTTTGCACCAACAATGGGGGCTATTAATGGTAATAAG
GGTAAATCGATGTCTACCCACGGTGTTAACAGTTTGTCAGGATGATTGAAATGAGACTCAACCCCTCGTT
CAACCCATGCATTCAATTCATCATTGATAGCTTTCTTTGTATTCTTAGGCATCAACCCAAGAGAGTTTCC
ACATAAATAAATAGACTCAGTTGATGACTCATATTTATTATTTTTGATACCTAATGATCCAAAAGTTGGT
ATGGCAAACTCATTTTTAAAAGTTGGGAACTTTTTGTCCAATTTCTTTGCCTCGGCTAATGACATCTGAT
AATAAAATGGGGTTGGAGTAGTTGGTGGTATAACCGGAGAGATAGAATTGAAGAAAAAAATCGGAAACAA
CAAAAAAAGTTGATACCCAGTATTATGTGGGAGATAATTGCGAATGGTGGAAAAAAAAAAGACGCCTTTG
GGCCTCAACAACAATTCTAACAGCTTGAGAGCTTTACAATCGAGAAACTATGATTCATTCCGTTTTAATA
TGTATGTACTTAGTAAACTCGTGAATTTTATTTGTGGTCTACTTTAGTACTAACATAATCATTGGATAGT
CAATAATGATGGTCTTCCGAGACTAATGAAATTCTATACCAAAGTCGATATTCCAACACAGAAATTGCTC
TTGCAACAAGTGCACCTGTTGATATCTACTAGATCAGCACAAGAGTGTTCGGAGCTCCAGCTTTTGTTCC
CTTTAGTGAGGGTTAATTGCGCGCTTGGCGTAATCATGGTCATAGCTGTTTCCTGTGTGAAATTGTTATC
CGCTCACAATTCCACACAACATACGAGCCGGAAGCATAAAGTGTAAAGCCTGGGGTGCCTAATGAGTGAG
CTAACTCACATTAATTGCGTTGCGCTCACTGCCCGCTTTCCAGTCGGGAAACCTGTCGTGCCAGCTGCAT
TAATGAATCGGCCAACGCGCGGGGAGAGGCGGTTTGCGTATTGGGCGCTCTTCCGCTTCCTCGCTCACTG
ACTCGCTGCGCTCGGTCGTTCGGCTGCGGCGAGCGGTATCAGCTCACTCAAAGGCGGTAATACGGTTATC
CACAGAATCAGGGGATAACGCAGGAAAGAACATGTGAGCAAAAGGCCAGCAAAAGGCCAGGAACCGTAAA
AAGGCCGCGTTGCTGGCGTTTTTCCATAGGCTCCGCCCCCCTGACGAGCATCACAAAAATCGACGCTCAA
GTCAGAGGTGGCGAAACCCGACAGGACTATAAAGATACCAGGCGTTTCCCCCTGGAAGCTCCCTCGTGCG
CTCTCCTGTTCCGACCCTGCCGCTTACCGGATACCTGTCCGCCTTTCTCCCTTCGGGAAGCGTGGCGCTT
TCTCATAGCTCACGCTGTAGGTATCTCAGTTCGGTGTAGGTCGTTCGCTCCAAGCTGGGCTGTGTGCACG
AACCCCCCGTTCAGCCCGACCGCTGCGCCTTATCCGGTAACTATCGTCTTGAGTCCAACCCGGTAAGACA
CGACTTATCGCCACTGGCAGCAGCCACTGGTAACAGGATTAGCAGAGCGAGGTATGTAGGCGGTGCTACA
GAGTTCTTGAAGTGGTGGCCTAACTACGGCTACACTAGAAGAACAGTATTTGGTATCTGCGCTCTGCTGA
AGCCAGTTACCTTCGGAAAAAGAGTTGGTAGCTCTTGATCCGGCAAACAAACCACCGCTGGTAGCGGTGG
TTTTTTTGTTTGCAAGCAGCAGATTACGCGCAGAAAAAAAGGATCTCAAGAAGATCCTTTGATCTTTTCT
ACGGGGTCTGACGCTCAGTGGAACGAAAACTCACGTTAAGGGATTTTGGTCATGAGATTATCAAAAAGGA
TCTTCACCTAGATCCTTTTAAATTAAAAATGAAGTTTTAAATCAATCTAAAGTATATATGAGTAAACTTG
GTCTGACAGTTACCAATGCTTAATCAGTGAGGCACCTATCTCAGCGATCTGTCTATTTCGTTCATCCATA
GTTGCCTGACTCCCCGTCGTGTAGATAACTACGATACGGGAGGGCTTACCATCTGGCCCCAGTGCTGCAA
TGATACCGCGAGACCCACGCTCACCGGCTCCAGATTTATCAGCAATAAACCAGCCAGCCGGAAGGGCCGA
GCGCAGAAGTGGTCCTGCAACTTTATCCGCCTCCATCCAGTCTATTAATTGTTGCCGGGAAGCTAGAGTA
AGTAGTTCGCCAGTTAATAGTTTGCGCAACGTTGTTGCCATTGCTACAGGCATCGTGGTGTCACGCTCGT
CGTTTGGTATGGCTTCATTCAGCTCCGGTTCCCAACGATCAAGGCGAGTTACATGATCCCCCATGTTGTG
CAAAAAAGCGGTTAGCTCCTTCGGTCCTCCGATCGTTGTCAGAAGTAAGTTGGCCGCAGTGTTATCACTC
ATGGTTATGGCAGCACTGCATAATTCTCTTACTGTCATGCCATCCGTAAGATGCTTTTCTGTGACTGGTG
AGTACTCAACCAAGTCATTCTGAGAATAGTGTATGCGGCGACCGAGTTGCTCTTGCCCGGCGTCAATACG
GGATAATACCGCGCCACATAGCAGAACTTTAAAAGTGCTCATCATTGGAAAACGTTCTTCGGGGCGAAAA
CTCTCAAGGATCTTACCGCTGTTGAGATCCAGTTCGATGTAACCCACTCGTGCACCCAACTGATCTTCAG
CATCTTTTACTTTCACCAGCGTTTCTGGGTGAGCAAAAACAGGAAGGCAAAATGCCGCAAAAAAGGGAAT
AAGGGCGACACGGAAATGTTGAATACTCATACTCTTCCTTTTTCAATATTATTGAAGCATTTATCAGGGT
TATTGTCTCATGAGCGGATACATATTTGAATGTATTTAGAAAAATAAACAAATAGGGGTTCCGCGCACAT
TTCCCCGAAAAGTGCCACCTGGGTCCTTTTCATCACGTGCTATAAAAATAATTATAATTTAAATTTTTTA
ATATAAATATATAAATTAAAAATAGAAAGTAAAAAAAGAAATTAAAGAAAAAATAGTTTTTGTTTTCCGA
AGATGTAAAAGACTCTAGGGGGATCGCCAACAAATACTACCTTTTATCTTGCTCTTCCTGCTCTCAGGTA
TTAATGCCGAATTGTTTCATCTTGTCTGTGTAGAAGACCACACACGAAAATCCTGTGATTTTACATTTTA
CTTATCGTTAATCGAATGTATATCTATTTAATCTGCTTTTCTTGTCTAATAAATATATATGTAAAGTACG
CTTTTTGTTGAAATTTTTTAAACCTTTGTTTATTTTTTTTTCTTCATTCCGTAACTCTTCTACCTTCTTT
ATTTACTTTCTAAAATCCAAATACAAAACATAAAAATAAATAAACACAGAGTAAATTCCCAAATTATTCC
ATCATTAAAAGATACGAGGCGCGTGTAAGTTACAGGCAAGCGATCCGTCTAAGAAACCATTATTATCATG
ACATTAACCTATAAAAATAGGCGTATCACGAGGCCCTTTCGTCG
